Addgene plasmid #178801: PX459v3-SpCas9-HF1
Purpose: (Empty Backbone) High-fidelity SpCas9-HF1 with 2A-Puro, and a golden gate cloning backbone for sgRNA. sgRNA scaffold seqeuence has been modified for increased sgRNA expression (v3).
Depositing lab: Paul Thomas. Depositing organization: Adelaide University. Publication: Optimal SpCas9- and SaCas9-mediated gene editing by enhancing gRNA transcript levels through scaffold poly-T tract reduction. Chey YCJ, Gierus L, Lushington C, Arudkumar JC, B Geiger A, Staker LG, Robertson LJ, Pfitzner C, Kennedy JG, Lee RHB, Godahewa GI, Adikusuma F, Thomas PQ. BMC Genomics. 2025 Feb 12;26(1):138. doi: 10.1186/s12864-025-11317-2. PubMed 39939860.
Backbone
  Vector backbone: pX459V2.0-SpCas9-HF1 (Plasmid #108293)
  Backbone manufacturer: Dr. Yuichiro Miyaoka's Lab
  Backbone size (bp): 9175
  Modifications to backbone: gRNA scaffold sequence modified for increased gRNA expression (V3 Scaffold)
  Vector type: Mammalian Expression, CRISPR
  Promoter: Cbh (Cas9-2A Puro) and U6 (gRNA)
  Selectable markers: Puromycin
Growth in bacteria
  Bacterial resistance: Ampicillin, 100 μg/mL
  Growth temperature: 37°C
  Growth strain: DH5alpha
  Copy number: Unknown
Gene/Insert
  Cloning method: Restriction Enzyme
  Sequencing primers: 5′ GGTTTCGCCACCTCTGACTTG
Terms and licenses: Academic/Nonprofit Terms; Industry Terms: Not Available to Industry
Depositor comments: Please visit https://doi.org/10.1101/2024.07.19.604224 for bioRxiv preprint.
How to cite: PX459v3-SpCas9-HF1 was a gift from Paul Thomas (Addgene plasmid # 178801 ; http://n2t.net/addgene:178801 ; RRID:Addgene_178801)
