[The description below was written by a language model from this plasmid's Addgene catalogue record and pLannotate feature annotations shown in this document.]
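Description:
PX459v3-SpCas9-HF1 is an all-in-one mammalian CRISPR expression plasmid of about 9.2 kb, supplied as an empty backbone into which a user's guide sequence is cloned. It derives from pX459V2.0-SpCas9-HF1, with the guide RNA scaffold altered to a "v3" version intended to raise sgRNA expression. In bacteria it is maintained through a high-copy ColE1/pUC-type origin and selected with ampicillin via the β-lactamase gene. An f1 phage origin is also present, along with short fragments annotated as bom and rop, and a single AAV2 ITR downstream of the expression cassette. With only one ITR annotated, nothing in the record indicates use as an AAV packaging vector.

Two transcription units make up the payload. A human U6 RNA polymerase III promoter sits upstream of a short gap, presumably the golden gate cloning site for guide oligonucleotides, followed by the S. pyogenes gRNA scaffold. The annotation tool splits the scaffold into a full match and a fragment, which may reflect the v3 modification. The second unit uses the Cbh promoter, annotated here as a CMV enhancer, chicken β-actin promoter and hybrid intron. It drives the high-fidelity SpCas9-HF1 variant fused to a C-terminal nucleoplasmin nuclear localization signal. A 2A peptide, stated in the catalogue entry but not separately annotated, links Cas9 to puromycin N-acetyltransferase, so both proteins come from one transcript, which ends at a bGH polyadenylation signal.

The plasmid is used for transfection-based genome editing in mammalian cells. Puromycin selection enriches for cells expressing the nuclease, the HF1 variant is intended to reduce off-target cleavage, and the modified scaffold is intended to increase guide transcript levels.
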