Features (pLannotate 1.2.2; 18 found; start..end, strand, type, name):
      1..241     +  promoter       U6 promoter: RNA polymerase III promoter for human U6 snRNA
    268..343     +  misc_RNA       gRNA scaffold: guide RNA scaffold for the Streptococcus pyogenes CRISPR/Cas9 system
    350..393     +  misc_RNA       gRNA scaffold (fragment): guide RNA scaffold for the Streptococcus pyogenes CRISPR/Cas9 system
    440..725     +  enhancer       CMV enhancer: human cytomegalovirus immediate early enhancer; contains an 18-bp deletion relative to the standard CMV enhancer
    727..1004    +  promoter       chicken β-actin promoter: No description available
   1005..1232    +  intron         hybrid intron: hybrid between chicken β-actin (CBA) and minute virus of mice (MMV) introns (Gray et al., 2011)
   1370..5470    +  CDS            Cas9: Cas9 (Csn1) endonuclease from the Streptococcus pyogenes Type II CRISPR/Cas system generates RNA-guided double strand breaks in DNA
   5471..5518    +  CDS            nucleoplasmin NLS: bipartite nuclear localization signal from nucleoplasmin
   5588..6187    +  CDS            PuroR (fragment): puromycin N-acetyltransferase; pac from Streptomyces; confers resistance to puromycin
   6221..6332    +  polyA_signal   bGH poly(A) signal: bovine growth hormone polyadenylation signal
   6437..6577    +  repeat_region  AAV2 ITR: inverted terminal repeat of adeno-associated virus serotype 2 inverted
   6582..6633    -  misc_feature   bom (fragment): basis of mobility region from pBR322
   6652..7107    +  rep_origin     f1 ori (sequence partly withheld): f1 bacteriophage origin of replication; arrow indicates direction of (+) strand synthesis
   7108..7157    -  misc_feature   bom (fragment): basis of mobility region from pBR322
   7259..7294    -  CDS            rop (fragment): Rop protein, which maintains plasmids at low copy number; rop
   7389..7493    +  promoter       AmpR promoter: bla
   7494..8354    +  CDS            AmpR: β-lactamase; bla; confers resistance to ampicillin, carbenicillin, and related antibiotics
   8525..9113    +  rep_origin     ori: high-copy-number ColE1/pMB1/pBR322/pUC origin of replication
>Addgene plasmid #178801 | PX459v3-SpCas9-HF1 | addgene full sequence | sequence record 354837 | Addgene NGS Result
GAGGGCCTATTTCCCATGATTCCTTCATATTTGCATATACGATACAAGGCTGTTAGAGAGATAATTGGAA
TTAATTTGACTGTAAACACAAAGATATTAGTACAAAATACGTGACGTAGAAAGTAATAATTTCTTGGGTA
GTTTGCAGTTTTAAAATTATGTTTTAAAATGGACTATCATATGCTTACCGTAACTTGAAAGTATTTCGAT
TTCTTGGCTTTATATATCTTGTGGAAAGGACGAAACACCGGGTCTTCGAGAAGACCTGTTTCAGAGCTAG
AAATAGCAAGTTGAAATAAGGCTAGTCCGTTATCAACTTGAAAAAGTGGCACCGAGTCGGTGCTTTTTTG
TTTTAGAGCTAGAAATAGCAAGTTAAAATAAGGCTAGTCCGTTTTTAGCGCGTGCGCCAATTCTGCAGAC
AAATGGCTCTAGAGGTACCCGTTACATAACTTACGGTAAATGGCCCGCCTGGCTGACCGCCCAACGACCC
CCGCCCATTGACGTCAATAGTAACGCCAATAGGGACTTTCCATTGACGTCAATGGGTGGAGTATTTACGG
TAAACTGCCCACTTGGCAGTACATCAAGTGTATCATATGCCAAGTACGCCCCCTATTGACGTCAATGACG
GTAAATGGCCCGCCTGGCATTGTGCCCAGTACATGACCTTATGGGACTTTCCTACTTGGCAGTACATCTA
CGTATTAGTCATCGCTATTACCATGGTCGAGGTGAGCCCCACGTTCTGCTTCACTCTCCCCATCTCCCCC
CCCTCCCCACCCCCAATTTTGTATTTATTTATTTTTTAATTATTTTGTGCAGCGATGGGGGCGGGGGGGG
GGGGGGGGCGCGCGCCRGGSGGGGSGGGGSGGGGSGRGGGGSGGGGSGGGGCGAGGCGGAGAGGTGCGGC
GGCAGCCAATCAGAGCGGCGCGCTCCGAAAGTTTCCTTTTATGGCGAGGCGGCGGCGGCGGCGGCCCTAT
AAAAAGCGAAGCGCGCGGCGGGCGGGAGTCGCTGCGCGCTGCCTTCGCCCCGTGCCCCGCTCCGCCGCCG
CCTCGCGCCGCCCGCCCCGGCTCTGACTGACCGCGTTACTCCCACAGGTGAGCGGGCGGGACGGCCCTTC
TCCTCCGGGCTGTAATTAGCTGAGCAAGAGGTAAGGGTTTAAGGGATGGTTGGTTGGTGGGGTATTAATG
TTTAATTACCTGGAGCACCTGCCTGAAATCACTTTTTTTCAGGTTGGACCGGTGCCACCATGGACTATAA
GGACCACGACGGAGACTACAAGGATCATGATATTGATTACAAAGACGATGACGATAAGATGGCCCCAAAG
AAGAAGCGGAAGGTCGGTATCCACGGAGTCCCAGCAGCCGACAAGAAGTACAGCATCGGCCTGGACATCG
GCACCAACTCTGTGGGCTGGGCCGTGATCACCGACGAGTACAAGGTGCCCAGCAAGAAATTCAAGGTGCT
GGGCAACACCGACCGGCACAGCATCAAGAAGAACCTGATCGGAGCCCTGCTGTTCGACAGCGGCGAAACA
GCCGAGGCCACCCGGCTGAAGAGAACCGCCAGAAGAAGATACACCAGACGGAAGAACCGGATCTGCTATC
TGCAAGAGATCTTCAGCAACGAGATGGCCAAGGTGGACGACAGCTTCTTCCACAGACTGGAAGAGTCCTT
CCTGGTGGAAGAGGATAAGAAGCACGAGCGGCACCCCATCTTCGGCAACATCGTGGACGAGGTGGCCTAC
CACGAGAAGTACCCCACCATCTACCACCTGAGAAAGAAACTGGTGGACAGCACCGACAAGGCCGACCTGC
GGCTGATCTATCTGGCCCTGGCCCACATGATCAAGTTCCGGGGCCACTTCCTGATCGAGGGCGACCTGAA
CCCCGACAACAGCGACGTGGACAAGCTGTTCATCCAGCTGGTGCAGACCTACAACCAGCTGTTCGAGGAA
AACCCCATCAACGCCAGCGGCGTGGACGCCAAGGCCATCCTGTCTGCCAGACTGAGCAAGAGCAGACGGC
TGGAAAATCTGATCGCCCAGCTGCCCGGCGAGAAGAAGAATGGCCTGTTCGGAAACCTGATTGCCCTGAG
CCTGGGCCTGACCCCCAACTTCAAGAGCAACTTCGACCTGGCCGAGGATGCCAAACTGCAGCTGAGCAAG
GACACCTACGACGACGACCTGGACAACCTGCTGGCCCAGATCGGCGACCAGTACGCCGACCTGTTTCTGG
CCGCCAAGAACCTGTCCGACGCCATCCTGCTGAGCGACATCCTGAGAGTGAACACCGAGATCACCAAGGC
CCCCCTGAGCGCCTCTATGATCAAGAGATACGACGAGCACCACCAGGACCTGACCCTGCTGAAAGCTCTC
GTGCGGCAGCAGCTGCCTGAGAAGTACAAAGAGATTTTCTTCGACCAGAGCAAGAACGGCTACGCCGGCT
ACATTGACGGCGGAGCCAGCCAGGAAGAGTTCTACAAGTTCATCAAGCCCATCCTGGAAAAGATGGACGG
CACCGAGGAACTGCTCGTGAAGCTGAACAGAGAGGACCTGCTGCGGAAGCAGCGGACCTTCGACAACGGC
AGCATCCCCCACCAGATCCACCTGGGAGAGCTGCACGCCATTCTGCGGCGGCAGGAAGATTTTTACCCAT
TCCTGAAGGACAACCGGGAAAAGATCGAGAAGATCCTGACCTTCCGCATCCCCTACTACGTGGGCCCTCT
GGCCAGGGGAAACAGCAGATTCGCCTGGATGACCAGAAAGAGCGAGGAAACCATCACCCCCTGGAACTTC
GAGGAAGTGGTGGACAAGGGCGCTTCCGCCCAGAGCTTCATCGAGCGGATGACCGCCTTCGATAAGAACC
TGCCCAACGAGAAGGTGCTGCCCAAGCACAGCCTGCTGTACGAGTACTTCACCGTGTATAACGAGCTGAC
CAAAGTGAAATACGTGACCGAGGGAATGAGAAAGCCCGCCTTCCTGAGCGGCGAGCAGAAAAAGGCCATC
GTGGACCTGCTGTTCAAGACCAACCGGAAAGTGACCGTGAAGCAGCTGAAAGAGGACTACTTCAAGAAAA
TCGAGTGCTTCGACTCCGTGGAAATCTCCGGCGTGGAAGATCGGTTCAACGCCTCCCTGGGCACATACCA
CGATCTGCTGAAAATTATCAAGGACAAGGACTTCCTGGACAATGAGGAAAACGAGGACATTCTGGAAGAT
ATCGTGCTGACCCTGACACTGTTTGAGGACAGAGAGATGATCGAGGAACGGCTGAAAACCTATGCCCACC
TGTTCGACGACAAAGTGATGAAGCAGCTGAAGCGGCGGAGATACACCGGCTGGGGCGCGCTGAGCCGGAA
GCTGATCAACGGCATCCGGGACAAGCAGTCCGGCAAGACAATCCTGGATTTCCTGAAGTCCGACGGCTTC
GCCAACAGAAACTTCATGGCGCTGATCCACGACGACAGCCTGACCTTTAAAGAGGACATCCAGAAAGCCC
AGGTGTCCGGCCAGGGCGATAGCCTGCACGAGCACATTGCCAATCTGGCCGGCAGCCCCGCCATTAAGAA
GGGCATCCTGCAGACAGTGAAGGTGGTGGACGAGCTCGTGAAAGTGATGGGCCGGCACAAGCCCGAGAAC
ATCGTGATCGAAATGGCCAGAGAGAACCAGACCACCCAGAAGGGACAGAAGAACAGCCGCGAGAGAATGA
AGCGGATCGAAGAGGGCATCAAAGAGCTGGGCAGCCAGATCCTGAAAGAACACCCCGTGGAAAACACCCA
GCTGCAGAACGAGAAGCTGTACCTGTACTACCTGCAGAATGGGCGGGATATGTACGTGGACCAGGAACTG
GACATCAACCGGCTGTCCGACTACGATGTGGACCATATCGTGCCTCAGAGCTTTCTGAAGGACGACTCCA
TCGACAACAAGGTGCTGACCAGAAGCGACAAGAACCGGGGCAAGAGCGACAACGTGCCCTCCGAAGAGGT
CGTGAAGAAGATGAAGAACTACTGGCGGCAGCTGCTGAACGCCAAGCTGATTACCCAGAGAAAGTTCGAC
AATCTGACCAAGGCCGAGAGAGGCGGCCTGAGCGAACTGGATAAGGCCGGCTTCATCAAGAGACAGCTGG
TGGAAACCCGGGCGATCACAAAGCACGTGGCACAGATCCTGGACTCCCGGATGAACACTAAGTACGACGA
GAATGACAAGCTGATCCGGGAAGTGAAAGTGATCACCCTGAAGTCCAAGCTGGTGTCCGATTTCCGGAAG
GATTTCCAGTTTTACAAAGTGCGCGAGATCAACAACTACCACCACGCCCACGACGCCTACCTGAACGCCG
TCGTGGGAACCGCCCTGATCAAAAAGTACCCTAAGCTGGAAAGCGAGTTCGTGTACGGCGACTACAAGGT
GTACGACGTGCGGAAGATGATCGCCAAGAGCGAGCAGGAAATCGGCAAGGCTACCGCCAAGTACTTCTTC
TACAGCAACATCATGAACTTTTTCAAGACCGAGATTACCCTGGCCAACGGCGAGATCCGGAAGCGGCCTC
TGATCGAGACAAACGGCGAAACCGGGGAGATCGTGTGGGATAAGGGCCGGGATTTTGCCACCGTGCGGAA
AGTGCTGAGCATGCCCCAAGTGAATATCGTGAAAAAGACCGAGGTGCAGACAGGCGGCTTCAGCAAAGAG
TCTATCCTGCCCAAGAGGAACAGCGATAAGCTGATCGCCAGAAAGAAGGACTGGGACCCTAAGAAGTACG
GCGGCTTCGACAGCCCCACCGTGGCCTATTCTGTGCTGGTGGTGGCCAAAGTGGAAAAGGGCAAGTCCAA
GAAACTGAAGAGTGTGAAAGAGCTGCTGGGGATCACCATCATGGAAAGAAGCAGCTTCGAGAAGAATCCC
ATCGACTTTCTGGAAGCCAAGGGCTACAAAGAAGTGAAAAAGGACCTGATCATCAAGCTGCCTAAGTACT
CCCTGTTCGAGCTGGAAAACGGCCGGAAGAGAATGCTGGCCTCTGCCGGCGAACTGCAGAAGGGAAACGA
ACTGGCCCTGCCCTCCAAATATGTGAACTTCCTGTACCTGGCCAGCCACTATGAGAAGCTGAAGGGCTCC
CCCGAGGATAATGAGCAGAAACAGCTGTTTGTGGAACAGCACAAGCACTACCTGGACGAGATCATCGAGC
AGATCAGCGAGTTCTCCAAGAGAGTGATCCTGGCCGACGCTAATCTGGACAAAGTGCTGTCCGCCTACAA
CAAGCACCGGGATAAGCCCATCAGAGAGCAGGCCGAGAATATCATCCACCTGTTTACCCTGACCAATCTG
GGAGCCCCTGCCGCCTTCAAGTACTTTGACACCACCATCGACCGGAAGAGGTACACCAGCACCAAAGAGG
TGCTGGACGCCACCCTGATCCACCAGAGCATCACCGGCCTGTACGAGACACGGATCGACCTGTCTCAGCT
GGGAGGCGACAAAAGGCCGGCGGCCACGAAAAAGGCCGGCCAGGCAAAAAAGAAAAAGGAATTCGGCAGT
GGAGAGGGCAGAGGAAGTCTGCTAACATGCGGTGACGTCGAGGAGAATCCTGGCCCAATGACCGAGTACA
AGCCCACGGTGCGCCTCGCCACCCGCGACGACGTCCCCAGGGCCGTACGCACCCTCGCCGCCGCGTTCGC
CGACTACCCCGCCACGCGCCACACCGTCGATCCGGACCGCCACATCGAGCGGGTCACCGAGCTGCAAGAA
CTCTTCCTCACGCGCGTCGGGCTCGACATCGGCAAGGTGTGGGTCGCGGACGACGGCGCCGCGGTGGCGG
TCTGGACCACGCCGGAGAGCGTCGAAGCGGGGGCGGTGTTCGCCGAGATCGGCCCGCGCATGGCCGAGTT
GAGCGGTTCCCGGCTGGCCGCGCAGCAACAGATGGAAGGCCTCCTGGCGCCGCACCGGCCCAAGGAGCCC
GCGTGGTTCCTGGCCACCGTCGGAGTCTCGCCCGACCACCAGGGCAAGGGTCTGGGCAGCGCCGTCGTGC
TCCCCGGAGTGGAGGCGGCCGAGCGCGCCGGGGTGCCCGCCTTCCTGGAGACCTCCGCGCCCCGCAACCT
CCCCTTCTACGAGCGGCTCGGCTTCACCGTCACCGCCGACGTCGAGGTGCCCGAAGGACCGCGCACCTGG
TGCATGACCCGCAAGCCCGGTGCCTGAGAATTCTAACTAGAGCTCGCTGATCAGCCTCGACTGTGCCTTC
TAGTTGCCAGCCATCTGTTGTTTGCCCCTCCCCCGTGCCTTCCTTGACCCTGGAAGGTGCCACTCCCACT
GTCCTTTCCTAATAAAATGAGGAAATTGCATCGCATTGTCTGAGTAGGTGTCATTCTATTCTGGGGGGTG
GGGTGGGGCAGGACAGCAAGGGGGAGGATTGGGAAGAGAATAGCAGGCATGCTGGGGAGCGGCCGCAGGA
ACCCCTAGTGATGGAGTTGGCCACTCCCTCTCTGCGCGCTCGCTCGCTCACTGAGGCCGGGCGACCAAAG
GTCGCCCGACGCCCGGGCTTTGCCCGGGCGGCCTCAGTGAGCGAGCGAGCGCGCAGCTGCCTGCAGGGGC
GCCTGATGCGGTATTTTCTCCTTACGCATCTGTGCGGTATTTCACACCGCATA
[95 nt withheld, positions 6634-6728]
T
[46 nt withheld, positions 6730-6775]
C
[141 nt withheld, positions 6777-6917]
CCTTTGACGTTGGAGTCCACGTTCTTT
[37 nt withheld, positions 6945-6981]
ACTCTATCTCGGGCTATTCTTTTGATTTATAAGGGATTTTGCCGATTTCGGTCTATTGGTTAAAAAATGA
GCTGATTTAACAAAAATTTAACGCGAATTTTAACAAAATATTAACGTTTACAATTTTATGGTGCACTCTC
AGTACAATCTGCTCTGATGCCGCATAGTTAAGCCAGCCCCGACACCCGCCAACACCCGCTGACGCGCCCT
GACGGGCTTGTCTGCTCCCGGCATCCGCTTACAGACAAGCTGTGACCGTCTCCGGGAGCTGCATGTGTCA
GAGGTTTTCACCGTCATCACCGAAACGCGCGAGACGAAAGGGCCTCGTGATACGCCTATTTTTATAGGTT
AATGTCATGATAATAATGGTTTCTTAGACGTCAGGTGGCACTTTTCGGGGAAATGTGCGCGGAACCCCTA
TTTGTTTATTTTTCTAAATACATTCAAATATGTATCCGCTCATGAGACAATAACCCTGATAAATGCTTCA
ATAATATTGAAAAAGGAAGAGTATGAGTATTCAACATTTCCGTGTCGCCCTTATTCCCTTTTTTGCGGCA
TTTTGCCTTCCTGTTTTTGCTCACCCAGAAACGCTGGTGAAAGTAAAAGATGCTGAAGATCAGTTGGGTG
CACGAGTGGGTTACATCGAACTGGATCTCAACAGCGGTAAGATCCTTGAGAGTTTTCGCCCCGAAGAACG
TTTTCCAATGATGAGCACTTTTAAAGTTCTGCTATGTGGCGCGGTATTATCCCGTATTGACGCCGGGCAA
GAGCAACTCGGTCGCCGCATACACTATTCTCAGAATGACTTGGTTGAGTACTCACCAGTCACAGAAAAGC
ATCTTACGGATGGCATGACAGTAAGAGAATTATGCAGTGCTGCCATAACCATGAGTGATAACACTGCGGC
CAACTTACTTCTGACAACGATCGGAGGACCGAAGGAGCTAACCGCTTTTTTGCACAACATGGGGGATCAT
GTAACTCGCCTTGATCGTTGGGAACCGGAGCTGAATGAAGCCATACCAAACGACGAGCGTGACACCACGA
TGCCTGTAGCAATGGCAACAACGTTGCGCAAACTATTAACTGGCGAACTACTTACTCTAGCTTCCCGGCA
ACAATTAATAGACTGGATGGAGGCGGATAAAGTTGCAGGACCACTTCTGCGCTCGGCCCTTCCGGCTGGC
TGGTTTATTGCTGATAAATCTGGAGCCGGTGAGCGTGGAAGCCGCGGTATCATTGCAGCACTGGGGCCAG
ATGGTAAGCCCTCCCGTATCGTAGTTATCTACACGACGGGGAGTCAGGCAACTATGGATGAACGAAATAG
ACAGATCGCTGAGATAGGTGCCTCACTGATTAAGCATTGGTAACTGTCAGACCAAGTTTACTCATATATA
CTTTAGATTGATTTAAAACTTCATTTTTAATTTAAAAGGATCTAGGTGAAGATCCTTTTTGATAATCTCA
TGACCAAAATCCCTTAACGTGAGTTTTCGTTCCACTGAGCGTCAGACCCCGTAGAAAAGATCAAAGGATC
TTCTTGAGATCCTTTTTTTCTGCGCGTAATCTGCTGCTTGCAAACAAAAAAACCACCGCTACCAGCGGTG
GTTTGTTTGCCGGATCAAGAGCTACCAACTCTTTTTCCGAAGGTAACTGGCTTCAGCAGAGCGCAGATAC
CAAATACTGTTCTTCTAGTGTAGCCGTAGTTAGGCCACCACTTCAAGAACTCTGTAGCACCGCCTACATA
CCTCGCTCTGCTAATCCTGTTACCAGTGGCTGCTGCCAGTGGCGATAAGTCGTGTCTTACCGGGTTGGAC
TCAAGACGATAGTTACCGGATAAGGCGCAGCGGTCGGGCTGAACGGGGGGTTCGTGCACACAGCCCAGCT
TGGAGCGAACGACCTACACCGAACTGAGATACCTACAGCGTGAGCTATGAGAAAGCGCCACGCTTCCCGA
AGGGAGAAAGGCGGACAGGTATCCGGTAAGCGGCAGGGTCGGAACAGGAGAGCGCACGAGGGAGCTTCCA
GGGGGAAACGCCTGGTATCTTTATAGTCCTGTCGGGTTTCGCCACCTCTGACTTGAGCGTCGATTTTTGT
GATGCTCGTCAGGGGGGCGGAGCCTATGGAAAAACGCCAGCAACGCGGCCTTTTTACGGTTCCTGGCCTT
TTGCTGGCCTTTTGCTCACATGT
